>Addgene plasmid #215824 | SpCas9-CBE6a-V106W | addgene full sequence | sequence record 424824 | Addgene NGS Result
TAGTTATTAATAGTAATCAATTACGGGGTCATTAGTTCATAGCCCATATATGGAGTTCCGCGTTACATAA
CTTACGGTAAATGGCCCGCCTGGCTGACCGCCCAACGACCCCCGCCCATTGACGTCAATAATGACGTATG
TTCCCATAGTAACGCCAATAGGGACTTTCCATTGACGTCAATGGGTGGAGTATTTACGGTAAACTGCCCA
CTTGGCAGTACATCAAGTGTATCATATGCCAAGTACGCCCCCTATTGACGTCAATGACGGTAAATGGCCC
GCCTGGCATTATGCCCAGTACATGACCTTATGGGACTTTCCTACTTGGCAGTACATCTACGTATTAGTCA
TCGCTATTACCATGGTGATGCGGTTTTGGCAGTACATCAATGGGCGTGGATAGCGGTTTGACTCACGGGG
ATTTCCAAGTCTCCACCCCATTGACGTCAATGGGAGTTTGTTTTGGCACCAAAATCAACGGGACTTTCCA
AAATGTCGTAACAACTCCGCCCCATTGACGCAAATGGGCGGTAGGCGTGTACGGTGGGAGGTCTATATAA
GCAGAGCTGGTTTAGTGAACCGTCAGATCCGCTAGAGATCCGCGGCCGCTAATACGACTCACTATAGGGA
GAGCCGCCACCATGAAACGGACAGCCGACGGAAGCGAGTTCGAGTCACCAAAGAAGAAGCGGAAAGTCAG
TTCTGAGGTGGAGTTTTCCCACGAGTACTGGATGAGACATGCCCTGACCCTGGCCAAGAGGGCACGGGAT
GAGGGAGAGGCGCCTGTGGGAGCCGTGCTGGTGCTGAACAATAGAGTGATCGGCGAGGGCTGGATCAGAC
GTATCGGCCTGCACGACCCAACAGCCCATGCCGAAATTATGGCCCTGAGACAGGGCGGCCTGGTCATGCA
GAACCCCAGACTGATTGACGCCACCCTGTACGTGACATTCGAGCCTTGCGTGATGTGCGCCGGCGCCATG
ATCAACTCTAGGATCGGCCGCGTGGTGTTTGGCTGGAGGAACTCAAAAAGAGGCGCCGCAGGCTCCCTGA
TGAACGTGCTGAACTACCCCGGCATGAATCACCGCGTCGAAATTACCGAGGGAATCCTGGCAGATGAATG
TGCCGCCCTGCTGTGCGATTTCTATCGGATGCCTAGACAGGTGTTCAATGCTCAGAAGAAGGCCCAGAGC
TCCATCAACTCTGGCGGATCTAGCGGAGGATCCTCTGGCAGCGAGACACCAGGAACAAGCGAGTCAGCAA
CACCAGAGAGCAGTGGCGGCAGCAGCGGCGGCAGCGACAAGAAGTACAGCATCGGCCTGGCCATCGGCAC
CAACTCTGTGGGCTGGGCCGTGATCACCGACGAGTACAAGGTGCCCAGCAAGAAATTCAAGGTGCTGGGC
AACACCGACCGGCACAGCATCAAGAAGAACCTGATCGGAGCCCTGCTGTTCGACAGCGGCGAAACAGCCG
AGGCCACCCGGCTGAAGAGAACCGCCAGAAGAAGATACACCAGACGGAAGAACCGGATCTGCTATCTGCA
AGAGATCTTCAGCAACGAGATGGCCAAGGTGGACGACAGCTTCTTCCACAGACTGGAAGAGTCCTTCCTG
GTGGAAGAGGATAAGAAGCACGAGCGGCACCCCATCTTCGGCAACATCGTGGACGAGGTGGCCTACCACG
AGAAGTACCCCACCATCTACCACCTGAGAAAGAAACTGGTGGACAGCACCGACAAGGCCGACCTGCGGCT
GATCTATCTGGCCCTGGCCCACATGATCAAGTTCCGGGGCCACTTCCTGATCGAGGGCGACCTGAACCCC
GACAACAGCGACGTGGACAAGCTGTTCATCCAGCTGGTGCAGACCTACAACCAGCTGTTCGAGGAAAACC
CCATCAACGCCAGCGGCGTGGACGCCAAGGCCATCCTGTCTGCCAGACTGAGCAAGAGCAGACGGCTGGA
AAATCTGATCGCCCAGCTGCCCGGCGAGAAGAAGAATGGCCTGTTCGGAAACCTGATTGCCCTGAGCCTG
GGCCTGACCCCCAACTTCAAGAGCAACTTCGACCTGGCCGAGGATGCCAAACTGCAGCTGAGCAAGGACA
CCTACGACGACGACCTGGACAACCTGCTGGCCCAGATCGGCGACCAGTACGCCGACCTGTTTCTGGCCGC
CAAGAACCTGTCCGACGCCATCCTGCTGAGCGACATCCTGAGAGTGAACACCGAGATCACCAAGGCCCCC
CTGAGCGCCTCTATGATCAAGAGATACGACGAGCACCACCAGGACCTGACCCTGCTGAAAGCTCTCGTGC
GGCAGCAGCTGCCTGAGAAGTACAAAGAGATTTTCTTCGACCAGAGCAAGAACGGCTACGCCGGCTACAT
TGACGGCGGAGCCAGCCAGGAAGAGTTCTACAAGTTCATCAAGCCCATCCTGGAAAAGATGGACGGCACC
GAGGAACTGCTCGTGAAGCTGAACAGAGAGGACCTGCTGCGGAAGCAGCGGACCTTCGACAACGGCAGCA
TCCCCCACCAGATCCACCTGGGAGAGCTGCACGCCATTCTGCGGCGGCAGGAAGATTTTTACCCATTCCT
GAAGGACAACCGGGAAAAGATCGAGAAGATCCTGACCTTCCGCATCCCCTACTACGTGGGCCCTCTGGCC
AGGGGAAACAGCAGATTCGCCTGGATGACCAGAAAGAGCGAGGAAACCATCACCCCCTGGAACTTCGAGG
AAGTGGTGGACAAGGGCGCTTCCGCCCAGAGCTTCATCGAGCGGATGACCAACTTCGATAAGAACCTGCC
CAACGAGAAGGTGCTGCCCAAGCACAGCCTGCTGTACGAGTACTTCACCGTGTATAACGAGCTGACCAAA
GTGAAATACGTGACCGAGGGAATGAGAAAGCCCGCCTTCCTGAGCGGCGAGCAGAAAAAGGCCATCGTGG
ACCTGCTGTTCAAGACCAACCGGAAAGTGACCGTGAAGCAGCTGAAAGAGGACTACTTCAAGAAAATCGA
GTGCTTCGACTCCGTGGAAATCTCCGGCGTGGAAGATCGGTTCAACGCCTCCCTGGGCACATACCACGAT
CTGCTGAAAATTATCAAGGACAAGGACTTCCTGGACAATGAGGAAAACGAGGACATTCTGGAAGATATCG
TGCTGACCCTGACACTGTTTGAGGACAGAGAGATGATCGAGGAACGGCTGAAAACCTATGCCCACCTGTT
CGACGACAAAGTGATGAAGCAGCTGAAGCGGCGGAGATACACCGGCTGGGGCAGGCTGAGCCGGAAGCTG
ATCAACGGCATCCGGGACAAGCAGTCCGGCAAGACAATCCTGGATTTCCTGAAGTCCGACGGCTTCGCCA
ACAGAAACTTCATGCAGCTGATCCACGACGACAGCCTGACCTTTAAAGAGGACATCCAGAAAGCCCAGGT
GTCCGGCCAGGGCGATAGCCTGCACGAGCACATTGCCAATCTGGCCGGCAGCCCCGCCATTAAGAAGGGC
ATCCTGCAGACAGTGAAGGTGGTGGACGAGCTCGTGAAAGTGATGGGCCGGCACAAGCCCGAGAACATCG
TGATCGAAATGGCCAGAGAGAACCAGACCACCCAGAAGGGACAGAAGAACAGCCGCGAGAGAATGAAGCG
GATCGAAGAGGGCATCAAAGAGCTGGGCAGCCAGATCCTGAAAGAACACCCCGTGGAAAACACCCAGCTG
CAGAACGAGAAGCTGTACCTGTACTACCTGCAGAATGGGCGGGATATGTACGTGGACCAGGAACTGGACA
TCAACCGGCTGTCCGACTACGATGTGGACCATATCGTGCCTCAGAGCTTTCTGAAGGACGACTCCATCGA
CAACAAGGTGCTGACCAGAAGCGACAAGAACCGGGGCAAGAGCGACAACGTGCCCTCCGAAGAGGTCGTG
AAGAAGATGAAGAACTACTGGCGGCAGCTGCTGAACGCCAAGCTGATTACCCAGAGAAAGTTCGACAATC
TGACCAAGGCCGAGAGAGGCGGCCTGAGCGAACTGGATAAGGCCGGCTTCATCAAGAGACAGCTGGTGGA
AACCCGGCAGATCACAAAGCACGTGGCACAGATCCTGGACTCCCGGATGAACACTAAGTACGACGAGAAT
GACAAGCTGATCCGGGAAGTGAAAGTGATCACCCTGAAGTCCAAGCTGGTGTCCGATTTCCGGAAGGATT
TCCAGTTTTACAAAGTGCGCGAGATCAACAACTACCACCACGCCCACGACGCCTACCTGAACGCCGTCGT
GGGAACCGCCCTGATCAAAAAGTACCCTAAGCTGGAAAGCGAGTTCGTGTACGGCGACTACAAGGTGTAC
GACGTGCGGAAGATGATCGCCAAGAGCGAGCAGGAAATCGGCAAGGCTACCGCCAAGTACTTCTTCTACA
GCAACATCATGAACTTTTTCAAGACCGAGATTACCCTGGCCAACGGCGAGATCCGGAAGCGGCCTCTGAT
CGAGACAAACGGCGAAACCGGGGAGATCGTGTGGGATAAGGGCCGGGATTTTGCCACCGTGCGGAAAGTG
CTGAGCATGCCCCAAGTGAATATCGTGAAAAAGACCGAGGTGCAGACAGGCGGCTTCAGCAAAGAGTCTA
TCCTGCCCAAGAGGAACAGCGATAAGCTGATCGCCAGAAAGAAGGACTGGGACCCTAAGAAGTACGGCGG
CTTCGACAGCCCCACCGTGGCCTATTCTGTGCTGGTGGTGGCCAAAGTGGAAAAGGGCAAGTCCAAGAAA
CTGAAGAGTGTGAAAGAGCTGCTGGGGATCACCATCATGGAAAGAAGCAGCTTCGAGAAGAATCCCATCG
ACTTTCTGGAAGCCAAGGGCTACAAAGAAGTGAAAAAGGACCTGATCATCAAGCTGCCTAAGTACTCCCT
GTTCGAGCTGGAAAACGGCCGGAAGAGAATGCTGGCCTCTGCCGGCGAACTGCAGAAGGGAAACGAACTG
GCCCTGCCCTCCAAATATGTGAACTTCCTGTACCTGGCCAGCCACTATGAGAAGCTGAAGGGCTCCCCCG
AGGATAATGAGCAGAAACAGCTGTTTGTGGAACAGCACAAGCACTACCTGGACGAGATCATCGAGCAGAT
CAGCGAGTTCTCCAAGAGAGTGATCCTGGCCGACGCTAATCTGGACAAAGTGCTGTCCGCCTACAACAAG
CACCGGGATAAGCCCATCAGAGAGCAGGCCGAGAATATCATCCACCTGTTTACCCTGACCAATCTGGGAG
CCCCTGCCGCCTTCAAGTACTTTGACACCACCATCGACCGGAAGAGGTACACCAGCACCAAAGAGGTGCT
GGACGCCACCCTGATCCACCAGAGCATCACCGGCCTGTACGAGACACGGATCGACCTGTCTCAGCTGGGA
GGTGACAGCGGCGGGAGCGGCGGGAGCGGGGGGAGCACTAATCTGAGCGACATCATTGAGAAGGAGACTG
GGAAACAGCTGGTCATTCAGGAGTCCATCCTGATGCTGCCTGAGGAGGTGGAGGAAGTGATCGGCAACAA
GCCAGAGTCTGACATCCTGGTGCACACCGCCTACGACGAGTCCACAGATGAGAATGTGATGCTGCTGACC
TCTGACGCCCCCGAGTATAAGCCTTGGGCCCTGGTCATCCAGGATTCTAACGGCGAGAATAAGATCAAGA
TGCTGAGCGGAGGATCCGGAGGATCTGGAGGCAGCACCAACCTGTCTGACATCATCGAGAAGGAGACAGG
CAAGCAGCTGGTCATCCAGGAGAGCATCCTGATGCTGCCCGAAGAAGTCGAAGAAGTGATCGGAAACAAG
CCTGAGAGCGATATCCTGGTCCATACCGCCTACGACGAGAGTACCGACGAAAATGTGATGCTGCTGACAT
CCGACGCCCCAGAGTATAAGCCCTGGGCTCTGGTCATCCAGGATTCCAACGGAGAGAACAAAATCAAAAT
GCTGTCTGGCGGCTCAAAAAGAACCGCCGACGGCAGCGAATTCGAGCCCAAGAAGAAGAGGAAAGTCTAA
CCGGTCATCATCACCATCACCATTGAGTTTAAACCCGCTGATCAGCCTCGACTGTGCCTTCTAGTTGCCA
GCCATCTGTTGTTTGCCCCTCCCCCGTGCCTTCCTTGACCCTGGAAGGTGCCACTCCCACTGTCCTTTCC
TAATAAAATGAGGAAATTGCATCGCATTGTCTGAGTAGGTGTCATTCTATTCTGGGGGGTGGGGTGGGGC
AGGACAGCAAGGGGGAGGATTGGGAAGACAATAGCAGGCATGCTGGGGATGCGGTGGGCTCTATGGCTTC
TGAGGCGGAAAGAACCAGCTGGGGCTCGATACCGTCGACCTCTAGCTAGAGCTTGGCGTAATCATGGTCA
TAGCTGTTTCCTGTGTGAAATTGTTATCCGCTCACAATTCCACACAACATACGAGCCGGAAGCATAAAGT
GTAAAGCCTAGGGTGCCTAATGAGTGAGCTAACTCACATTAATTGCGTTGCGCTCACTGCCCGCTTTCCA
GTCGGGAAACCTGTCGTGCCAGCTGCATTAATGAATCGGCCAACGCGCGGGGAGAGGCGGTTTGCGTATT
GGGCGCACTTCCGCTTCCTCGCTCACTGACTCGCTGCGCTCGGTCGTTCGGCTGCGGCGAGCGGTATCAG
CTCACTCAAAGGCGGTAATACGGTTATCCACAGAATCAGGGGATAACGCAGGAAAGAACATGTGAGCAAA
AGGCCAGCAAAAGGCCAGGAACCGTAAAAAGGCCGCGTTGCTGGCGTTTTTCCATAGGCTCCGCCCCCCT
GACGAGCATCACAAAAATCGACGCTCAAGTCAGAGGTGGCGAAACCCGACAGGACTATAAAGATACCAGG
CGTTTCCCCCTGGAAGCTCCCTCGTGCGCTCTCCTGTTCCGACCCTGCCGCTTACCGGATACCTGTCCGC
CTTTCTCCCTTCGGGAAGCGTGGCGCTTTCTCATAGCTCACGCTGTAGGTATCTCAGTTCGGTGTAGGTC
GTTCGCTCCAAGCTGGGCTGTGTGCACGAACCCCCCGTTCAGCCCGACCGCTGCGCCTTATCCGGTAACT
ATCGTCTTGAGTCCAACCCGGTAAGACACGACTTATCGCCACTGGCAGCAGCCACTGGTAACAGGATTAG
CAGAGCGAGGTATGTAGGCGGTGCTACAGAGTTCTTGAAGTGGTGGCCTAACTACGGCTACACTAGAAGA
ACAGTATTTGGTATCTGCGCTCTGCTGAAGCCAGTTACCTTCGGAAAAAGAGTTGGTAGCTCTTGATCCG
GCAAACAAACCACCGCTGGTAGCGGTGGTTTTTTTGTTTGCAAGCAGCAGATTACGCGCAGAAAAAAAGG
ATCTCAAGAAGATCCTTTGATCTTTTCTACGGGGTCTGACACTCAGTGGAACGAAAACTCACGTTAAGGG
ATTTTGGTCATGAGATTATCAAAAAGGATCTTCACCTAGATCCTTTTAAATTAAAAATGAAGTTTTAAAT
CAATCTAAAGTATATATGAGTAAACTTGGTCTGACAGTTACCAATGCTTAATCAGTGAGGCACCTATCTC
AGCGATCTGTCTATTTCGTTCATCCATAGTTGCCTGACTCCCCGTCGTGTAGATAACTACGATACGGGAG
GGCTTACCATCTGGCCCCAGTGCTGCAATGATACCGCGGGACCCACGCTCACCGGCTCCAGATTTATCAG
CAATAAACCAGCCAGCCGGAAGGGCCGAGCGCAGAAGTGGTCCTGCAACTTTATCCGCCTCCATCCAGTC
TATTAATTGTTGCCGGGAAGCTAGAGTAAGTAGTTCGCCAGTTAATAGTTTGCGCAACGTTGTTGCCATT
GCTACAGGCATCGTGGTGTCACGCTCGTCGTTTGGTATGGCTTCATTCAGCTCCGGTTCCCAACGATCAA
GGCGAGTTACATGATCCCCCATGTTGTGCAAAAAAGCGGTTAGCTCCTTCGGTCCTCCGATCGTTGTCAG
AAGTAAGTTGGCCGCAGTGTTATCACTCATGGTTATGGCAGCACTGCATAATTCTCTTACTGTCATGCCA
TCCGTAAGATGCTTTTCTGTGACTGGTGAGTACTCAACCAAGTCATTCTGAGAATAGTGTATGCGGCGAC
CGAGTTGCTCTTGCCCGGCGTCAATACGGGATAATACCGCGCCACATAGCAGAACTTTAAAAGTGCTCAT
CATTGGAAAACGTTCTTCGGGGCGAAAACTCTCAAGGATCTTACCGCTGTTGAGATCCAGTTCGATGTAA
CCCACTCGTGCACCCAACTGATCTTCAGCATCTTTTACTTTCACCAGCGTTTCTGGGTGAGCAAAAACAG
GAAGGCAAAATGCCGCAAAAAAGGGAATAAGGGCGACACGGAAATGTTGAATACTCATACTCTTCCTTTT
TCAATATTATTGAAGCATTTATCAGGGTTATTGTCTCATGAGCGGATACATATTTGAATGTATTTAGAAA
AATAAACAAATAGGGGTTCCGCGCACATTTCCCCGAAAAGTGCCACCTGACGTCGACGGATCGGGAGATC
GATCTCCCGATCCCCTAGGGTCGACTCTCAGTACAATCTGCTCTGATGCCGCATAGTTAAGCCAGTATCT
GCTCCCTGCTTGTGTGTTGGAGGTCGCTGAGTAGTGCGCGAGCAAAATTTAAGCTACAACAAGGCAAGGC
TTGACCGACAATTGCATGAAGAATCTGCTTAGGGTTAGGCGTTTTGCGCTGCTTCGCGATGTACGGGCCA
GATATACGCGTTGACATTGATTATTGAC
Features (pLannotate 1.2.2; 18 found; start..end, strand, type, name):
    365..568     +  promoter       CMV promoter: human cytomegalovirus (CMV) immediate early promoter
    610..628     +  promoter       T7 promoter: promoter for bacteriophage T7 RNA polymerase
    702..1193    +  CDS            tadA: TADA_ECOLI - Also known as yfhC. Experimental evidence at protein level: Swiss-Prot protein existence level 1. Catalyzes the deamination of adenosine to inosine at the wobble position 34 of tRNA(Arg2). Essential for cell viability. From Escherichia coli (strain K12).
   1296..2897    +  CDS            dCas9(N): N-terminal portion of catalytically inactive Streptococcus pyogenes dCas9 carrying the D10A mutation (Zetsche et al., 2015)
   2898..5392    +  CDS            Cas9(C) (fragment): C-terminal portion of Streptococcus pyogenes Cas9 (Zetsche et al., 2015)
   5706..5954    +  CDS            UGI: UNGI_BPPB2 - Experimental evidence at protein level: Swiss-Prot protein existence level 1. This protein binds specifically and reversibly to the host uracil-DNA glycosylase, preventing removal of uracil residues from PBS2 DNA by the host uracil-excision repair system. From Bacillus phage PBS2 (Bacteriophage PBS2).
   6072..6296    +  polyA_signal   bGH poly(A) signal: bovine growth hormone polyadenylation signal
   6300..6321    +  promoter       SV40 promoter (fragment): SV40 enhancer and early promoter
   6326..6342    +  misc_feature   MCS (fragment): pBluescript multiple cloning site
   6391..6407    -  protein_bind   lac operator: The lac repressor binds to the lac operator to inhibit transcription in E. coli. This inhibition can be relieved by adding lactose or isopropyl-β-D-thiogalactopyranoside (IPTG). lac repressor encoded by lacI
   6415..6445    -  promoter       lac promoter: promoter for the E. coli lac operon
   6460..6481    -  protein_bind   CAP binding site: CAP binding activates transcription in the presence of cAMP. E. coli catabolite activator protein
   6494..6586    -  CDS            lacI (fragment): lac repressor; lacI; The lac repressor binds to the lac operator to inhibit transcription in E. coli. This inhibition can be relieved by adding lactose or isopropyl-β-D-thiogalactopyranoside (IPTG).
   6769..7357    -  rep_origin     ori: high-copy-number ColE1/pMB1/pBR322/pUC origin of replication
   7528..8388    -  CDS            AmpR: β-lactamase; bla; confers resistance to ampicillin, carbenicillin, and related antibiotics
   8389..8493    -  promoter       AmpR promoter: bla
   8564..8608    -  misc_feature   bom (fragment): basis of mobility region from pBR322
   8763..364     +  enhancer       CMV enhancer (across the origin): human cytomegalovirus immediate early enhancer
