[The description below was written by a language model from this plasmid's Addgene catalogue record and pLannotate feature annotations shown in this document.]
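Description:
SpCas9-CBE6a-V106W is a mammalian expression plasmid built on a pCMV backbone, encoding a cytosine base editor, CBE6a carrying a V106W substitution, fused to SpCas9 and two copies of uracil glycosylase inhibitor (UGI). It is propagated in E. coli as a high-copy plasmid through a ColE1/pBR322-type origin and selected with ampicillin via the β-lactamase gene and its native promoter. Remnants of lac regulatory elements, a pBluescript cloning site and a pBR322 bom fragment are backbone leftovers with no evident role in the payload. The catalogue gives a total size of 8,857 bp, whereas the sequenced record behind the feature table is 8,778 nt, a small discrepancy the record does not explain.

The roughly 5.3 kb editor open reading frame is driven by the CMV enhancer and immediate-early promoter and terminated by a bovine growth hormone polyadenylation signal. A T7 promoter sits between the CMV promoter and the coding sequence, which fits the catalogue's classification as an in vitro transcription template and would allow editor mRNA to be made with T7 RNA polymerase. The deaminase domain is annotated as E. coli TadA, indicating that it is TadA-derived, and the associated publication title describes phage-assisted evolution of cytosine base editors. It is followed by S. pyogenes Cas9, whose N-terminal portion is annotated with the D10A mutation; the C-terminal portion is annotated simply as Cas9, consistent with a nickase. UGI blocks uracil-DNA glycosylase so that the uracil produced by cytosine deamination is retained. The annotation tool marked only one UGI copy, although the insert name specifies two. No guide RNA cassette is annotated, so the guide must be supplied separately. The stated use is expressing this base editor in mammalian cells.
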