Addgene plasmid #215824: SpCas9-CBE6a-V106W
Purpose: Express CBE6a-V106W (with SpCas9) in mammalian cells
Depositing lab: David Liu. Publication: Phage-assisted evolution of highly active cytosine base editors with enhanced selectivity and minimal sequence context preference. Zhang E, Neugebauer ME, Krasnow NA, Liu DR. Nat Commun. 2024 Feb 24;15(1):1697. doi: 10.1038/s41467-024-45969-7. PubMed 38402281.
Backbone
  Vector backbone: pCMV with a BR322 origin
  Total vector size (bp): 8857
  Vector type: in vitro Transcription Template
Growth in bacteria
  Bacterial resistance: Ampicillin, 100 μg/mL
  Growth temperature: 37°C
  Growth strain: DH5alpha
  Copy number: High Copy
Gene/Insert
  Gene/Insert name: CBE6a V106W-SpCas9-2xUGI
  Insert size (bp): 5325
  Entrez Gene: cas9 (a.k.a. SD90_RS03825, SD90_03830)
Terms and licenses: Academic/Nonprofit Terms; Industry Terms: Not Available to Industry
How to cite: SpCas9-CBE6a-V106W was a gift from David Liu (Addgene plasmid # 215824 ; http://n2t.net/addgene:215824 ; RRID:Addgene_215824)
